Addgene plasmid #87135: pSMART-ala10
Purpose: NADPH dependent Alanine Dehydrogenase, Low Phosphate Dependent E. coli Expression
Depositing lab: Michael Lynch. Depositing organization: Duke University. Publication: Scalable, two-stage, autoinduction of recombinant protein expression in E. coli utilizing phosphate depletion. Menacho-Melgar R, Ye Z, Moreb EA, Yang T, Efromson JP, Decker JS, Wang R, Lynch MD. Biotechnol Bioeng. 2020 May 22. doi: 10.1002/bit.27440. PubMed 32441815.
Backbone
  Vector backbone: pSMART-HCKan (AF532107.1)
  Backbone manufacturer: Lucigen (Middleton, WI)
  Backbone size w/o insert (bp): 1800
  Total vector size (bp): 6256
  Vector type: Bacterial Expression
Growth in bacteria
  Bacterial resistance: Kanamycin, 50 μg/mL
  Growth temperature: 37°C
  Growth strain: DH5alpha
  Copy number: High Copy
Gene/Insert 1
  Gene/Insert name: NADPH Alanine Dehydrogenase (alt name: ald*)
  Species: Synthetic
  Insert size (bp): 1200
  Mutation: D196A, L197R
  Entrez Gene: ald (a.k.a. BSU31930)
  Promoter: waaHp from E. coli as part of operon with ald* and alaE
  Cloning method: Gibson Cloning
  Sequencing primers: 5′ CAG TCC AGT TAC GCT GGA GTC; 3′ GGT CAG GTA TGA TTT AA A TGG TCA GT
Gene/Insert 2
  Gene/Insert name: alanine exporter (alt name: alaE)
  Species: Synthetic
  Entrez Gene: alaE (a.k.a. b2670, ECK2664, JW2645, ygaW)
  Promoter: waaHp from E. coli as part of operon with ald* and alaE
  Cloning method: Gibson Cloning
  Sequencing primers: 5′ CAG TCC AGT TAC GCT GGA GTC; 3′ GGT CAG GTA TGA TTT AA A TGG TCA GT
Terms and licenses: Academic/Nonprofit Terms; Industry Terms: Not Available to Industry
How to cite: pSMART-ala10 was a gift from Michael Lynch (Addgene plasmid # 87135 ; http://n2t.net/addgene:87135 ; RRID:Addgene_87135)
