[The description below was written by a language model from this plasmid's Addgene catalogue record and pLannotate feature annotations shown in this document.]
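Description:
pSMART-ala10 is a bacterial expression plasmid built on the Lucigen pSMART-HCKan backbone for low-phosphate-induced production of alanine pathway proteins in E. coli. It is maintained at high copy through a ColE1/pUC-type origin and selected with kanamycin via an aph(3')-Ia aminoglycoside phosphotransferase gene, which the annotation places downstream of a cat promoter. As is typical of pSMART vectors, the cloning region and backbone modules are flanked by transcription terminators (rrnB T1, T7Te, tonB and T3Te) that insulate the insert from read-through transcription into or out of the vector.

The payload is a two-gene synthetic operon assembled by Gibson cloning. The first gene, ald*, encodes the Bacillus subtilis alanine dehydrogenase carrying D196A and L197R substitutions, described in the record as making the enzyme NADPH dependent. This enzyme interconverts pyruvate and L-alanine. The second gene, alaE (ygaW), encodes the E. coli L-alanine exporter. According to the catalogue entry, both are driven by the E. coli waaH promoter, which confers expression under phosphate-limiting conditions. This promoter was not picked up by the automated annotation but would fit in the unannotated stretch upstream of ald. A short T7 promoter element is annotated just after alaE, and its role is not stated.

The design suits two-stage processes in which cells grow first and then switch on expression automatically as phosphate is depleted, here coupling alanine synthesis to its export. The catalogue lists a total size of 6256 bp, whereas the sequenced record covers 3,962 nt, and the record does not explain this discrepancy.
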