Features (pLannotate 1.2.2; 11 found; start..end, strand, type, name):
     50..121     +  terminator     rrnB T1 terminator: transcription terminator T1 from the E. coli rrnB gene
    137..164     +  terminator     T7Te terminator: phage T7 early transcription terminator
    468..1601    +  CDS            ald: DHA_BACSU - Also known as spoVN. Experimental evidence at protein level: Swiss-Prot protein existence level 1. Catalyzes the reversible oxidative deamination of L-alanine to pyruvate. This enzyme is a key factor in the assimilation of L- alanine as an energy source through the tricarboxylic acid cycle during sporulation. From Bacillus subtilis (strain 168).
   1626..2072    +  CDS            alaE: ALAE_ECOLI - Also known as ygaW. Experimental evidence at protein level: Swiss-Prot protein existence level 1. Exports L-alanine. From Escherichia coli (strain K12).
   2083..2101    +  promoter       T7 promoter: promoter for bacteriophage T7 RNA polymerase
   2280..2311    +  terminator     tonB terminator: bidirectional E. coli tonB-P14 transcription terminator
   2312..2414    +  promoter       cat promoter: promoter of the E. coli cat gene encoding chloramphenicol acetyltransferase
   2415..3228    +  CDS            KanR (fragment): aminoglycoside phosphotransferase; aph(3')-Ia; confers resistance to kanamycin in bacteria or G418 (Geneticin®) in eukaryotes
   3251..3278    +  terminator     T7Te terminator: phage T7 early transcription terminator
   3290..3877    -  rep_origin     ori: high-copy-number ColE1/pMB1/pBR322/pUC origin of replication
   3899..3928    -  terminator     T3Te terminator: phage T3 early transcription terminator
>Addgene plasmid #87135 | pSMART-ala10 | addgene full sequence | sequence record 174451 | Addgene NGS Result
TGAGGCTCGTCCTGAATGATATCAAGCTTGAATTCGTTTGCCCAGGCATCAAATAAAACGAAAGGCTCAG
TCGAAAGACTGGGCCTTTCGTTTTATCTGTTGTTTGTCGGTGAACGCTCTCTACTAGAGTCACACTGGCT
CACCTTCGGGTGGGCCTTTCTGCGTTTATACACAGCTAACACCACGTCGTCCCTATCTGCTGCCCTAGGT
CTATGAGTGGTTGCTGGATAACGTGCGTAATTGTGCTGATCTCTTATATAGCTGCTCTCATTATCTCTCT
ACCCTGAAGTGACTCTCTCACCTGTAAAAATAATATCTCACAGGCTTAATAGTTTCTTAATACAAAGCCT
GTAAAACGTCAGGATAACTTCTATATTCAGGGAGACCACAACGGTTTCCCTCTACAAATAATTTTGTTTA
ACTTTCGTAGAAGAGCACTTCACACTTCTGGAAAAAGGAGATATACCATGATCATTGGGGTGCCGAAGGA
GATCAAAAATAATGAGAACCGCGTCGCGTTGACCCCGGGAGGTGTCAGCCAGCTGATCTCTAATGGCCAT
CGTGTCTTAGTTGAAACAGGCGCTGGCCTGGGTTCTGGCTTCGAAAACGAGGCCTACGAATCTGCAGGTG
CGGAAATTATTGCTGATCCAAAACAGGTCTGGGATGCAGAGATGGTCATGAAAGTGAAAGAACCGCTCCC
GGAAGAATATGTCTATTTTCGTAAAGGTCTGGTGCTGTTTACATATCTGCATCTGGCAGCTGAACCGGAG
CTCGCACAAGCCCTTAAAGATAAAGGTGTCACGGCCATCGCATACGAAACTGTCAGCGAAGGGCGCACGC
TGCCATTACTGACCCCGATGTCAGAAGTGGCAGGCCGTATGGCTGCGCAGATCGGCGCACAGTTTCTTGA
AAAACCAAAGGGCGGGAAGGGTATTCTCTTAGCAGGAGTGCCGGGCGTCAGTCGTGGGAAAGTAACTATT
ATTGGTGGCGGCGTGGTAGGAACAAATGCTGCCAAAATGGCCGTCGGTTTGGGGGCCGACGTAACAATCA
TTGCGCGTAATGCCGATCGCCTTCGTCAATTAGACGATATCTTTGGCCACCAAATCAAAACCCTGATTTC
GAACCCAGTCAATATCGCGGATGCGGTGGCGGAAGCTGATTTGTTGATCTGCGCCGTGTTAATTCCGGGA
GCGAAAGCACCTACATTGGTGACGGAAGAAATGGTGAAACAAATGAAACCGGGTTCAGTCATTGTTGATG
TGGCTATTGATCAGGGTGGCATCGTGGAAACGGTGGACCATATTACCACTCACGACCAGCCGACGTATGA
AAAACATGGTGTCGTACACTATGCGGTGGCGAATATGCCTGGTGCGGTCCCACGTACGAGTACAATCGCA
CTGACAAATGTCACCGTGCCGTATGCGTTGCAAATCGCGAACAAAGGTGCCGTGAAAGCGCTGGCCGACA
ATACGGCGTTACGTGCCGGTCTGAACACCGCTAACGGTCACGTGACATATGAAGCGGTCGCGCGTGATTT
GGGGTACGAATATGTACCGGCGGAAAAAGCCTTACAAGACGAATCGAGTGTCGCTGGTGCATAGTAAGGA
AAAAGGAGATATACCATGTTCTCACCGCAGTCACGCTTGCGTCATGCAGTTGCAGATACGTTCGCGATGG
TTGTTTACTGTTCTGTCGTGAACATGTGTATTGAAGTTTTCCTCTCCGGAATGAGCTTCGAACAGTCTTT
TTATTCCAGATTGGTAGCGATTCCGGTGAACATCTTAATTGCATGGCCATACGGTATGTACCGTGATCTG
TTTATGCGCGCGGCACGCAAAGTTAGCCCGTCGGGCTGGATAAAAAATCTGGCGGATATCCTGGCTTATG
TGACGTTCCAGTCACCGGTGTATGTGGCGATCTTGTTAGTGGTGGGCGCAGACTGGCATCAGATTATGGC
GGCGGTCAGTTCAAACATCGTTGTTTCGATGTTGATGGGGGCGGTTTATGGCTACTTCCTCGATTATTGC
CGCCGACTGTTTAAAGTCAGCCGTTACCAGCAGGTAAAAGCCTGAGCTCTTCTAATACGACTCACTATAG
GGCCGGCTTATCGGTCAGTTTCACCTGATTTACGTAAAAACCCGCTTCGGCGGGTTTTTGCTTTTGGAGG
GGCAGAAAGATGAATGACTGTCCACGACGCTATACCCAAAAGAAAGACGAATTCTCTAGATATCGCTCAA
TACTGACCATTTAAATCATACCTGACCTCCATAGCAGAAAGTCAAAAGCCTCCGACCGGAGGCTTTTGAC
TTGATCGGCACGTAAGAGGTTCCAACTTTCACCATAATGAAATAAGATCACTACCGGGCGTATTTTTTGA
GTTATCGAGATTTTCAGGAGCTAAGGAAGCTAAAATGAGCCATATTCAACGGGAAACGTCTTGCTCGAGG
CCGCGATTAAATTCCAACATGGATGCTGATTTATATGGGTATAAATGGGCTCGCGATAATGTCGGGCAAT
CAGGTGCGACAATCTATCGATTGTATGGGAAGCCCGATGCGCCAGAGTTGTTTCTGAAACATGGCAAAGG
TAGCGTTGCCAATGATGTTACAGATGAGATGGTCAGGCTAAACTGGCTGACGGAATTTATGCCTCTTCCG
ACCATCAAGCATTTTATCCGTACTCCTGATGATGCATGGTTACTCACCACTGCGATCCCAGGGAAAACAG
CATTCCAGGTATTAGAAGAATATCCTGATTCAGGTGAAAATATTGTTGATGCGCTGGCAGTGTTCCTGCG
CCGGTTGCATTCGATTCCTGTTTGTAATTGTCCTTTTAACGGCGATCGCGTATTTCGTCTCGCTCAGGCG
CAATCACGAATGAATAACGGTTTGGTTGGTGCGAGTGATTTTGATGACGAGCGTAATGGCTGGCCTGTTG
AACAAGTCTGGAAAGAAATGCATAAGCTTTTGCCATTCTCACCGGATTCAGTCGTCACTCATGGTGATTT
CTCACTTGATAACCTTATTTTTGACGAGGGGAAATTAATAGGTTGTATTGATGTTGGACGAGTCGGAATC
GCAGACCGATACCAGGATCTTGCCATCCTATGGAACTGCCTCGGTGAGTTTTCTCCTTCATTACAGAAAC
GGCTTTTTCAAAAATATGGTATTGATAATCCTGATATGAATAAATTGCAGTTTCACTTGATGCTCGATGA
GTTTTTCTGAGGGCCCAAATGTAATCACCTGGCTCACCTTCGGGTGGGCCTTTCTGCGTTGCTGGCGTTT
TTCCATAGGCTCCGCCCCCCTGACGAGCATCACAAAAATCGATGCTCAAGTCAGAGGTGGCGAAACCCGA
CAGGACTATAAAGATACCAGGCGTTTCCCCCTGGAAGCTCCCTCGTGCGCTCTCCTGTTCCGACCCTGCC
GCTTACCGGATACCTGTCCGCCTTTCTCCCTTCGGGAAGCGTGGCGCTTTCTCATAGCTCACGCTGTAGG
TATCTCAGTTCGGTGTAGGTCGTTCGCTCCAAGCTGGGCTGTGTGCACGAACCCCCCGTTCAGCCCGACC
GCTGCGCCTTATCCGGTAACTATCGTCTTGAGTCCAACCCGGTAAGACACGACTTATCGCCACTGGCAGC
AGCCACTGGTAACAGGATTAGCAGAGCGAGGTATGTAGGCGGTGCTACAGAGTTCTTGAAGTGGTGGCCT
AACTACGGCTACACTAGAAGAACAGTATTTGGTATCTGCGCTCTGCTGAAGCCAGTTACCTCGGAAAAAG
AGTTGGTAGCTCTTGATCCGGCAAACAAACCACCGCTGGTAGCGGTGGTTTTTTTGTTTGCAAGCAGCAG
ATTACGCGCAGAAAAAAAGGATCTCAAGAAGATCCTTTGATTTTCTACCGAAGAAAGGCCCACCCGTGAA
GGTGAGCCAGTGAGTTGATTGCAGTCCAGTTACGCTGGAGTC
